Addgene plasmid #154366: pDUAL-P41nmt1-Sad1-GFP
Purpose: Yeast expression of Sad1
Depositing lab: Wanzhong He. Depositing organization: National Institute of Biological Sciences, Beijing. Publication: Genetically encoded tags for direct synthesis of EM-visible gold nanoparticles in cells. Jiang Z, Jin X, Li Y, Liu S, Liu XM, Wang YY, Zhao P, Cai X, Liu Y, Tang Y, Sun X, Liu Y, Hu Y, Li M, Cai G, Qi X, Chen S, Du LL, He W. Nat Methods. 2020 Sep;17(9):937-946. doi: 10.1038/s41592-020-0911-z. Epub 2020 Aug 10. PubMed 32778831.
Backbone
  Vector backbone: pDUAL-P41nmt1-GFP
  Vector type: Yeast Expression
Growth in bacteria
  Bacterial resistance: Ampicillin, 100 μg/mL
  Growth temperature: 37°C
  Growth strain: DH5alpha
  Copy number: High Copy
Gene/Insert
  Gene/Insert name: Sad1
  Species: S. pombe (fission yeast)
  Entrez Gene: sad1 (a.k.a. SPBC12D12.01, SPBC16H5.01c)
  Cloning method: Restriction Enzyme; 5′ cloning site Unknown (unknown if destroyed)
Terms and licenses: Academic/Nonprofit Terms; Industry Terms: Not Available to Industry
How to cite: pDUAL-P41nmt1-Sad1-GFP was a gift from Wanzhong He (Addgene plasmid # 154366 ; http://n2t.net/addgene:154366 ; RRID:Addgene_154366)
