[The description below was written by a language model from this plasmid's Addgene catalogue record and pLannotate feature annotations shown in this document.]
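Description:
pDUAL-P41nmt1-Sad1-GFP is an 11.4 kb fission yeast expression plasmid built on the pDUAL-P41nmt1-GFP backbone. It carries the Schizosaccharomyces pombe sad1 open reading frame with GFP immediately downstream, consistent with a C-terminal fusion. In E. coli it is maintained as a high-copy plasmid through a ColE1/pUC-type origin and selected with ampicillin via the β-lactamase gene. An f1 origin is also present, along with short remnants of lac and pBR322-type cloning-vector sequence that have no evident role in the payload.

The expression cassette consists of an nmt1 promoter, the sad1 coding sequence, a GFP annotated as GFPmut3, and the S. cerevisiae ADH1 terminator. The nmt1 promoter is thiamine-repressible. The annotation software labels it as the wild-type, full-strength version, but the plasmid name indicates the P41 variant, generally known as an attenuated, medium-strength form, so the name is probably the better guide. Sad1 is a spindle pole body-associated protein at the nuclear envelope that also associates with telomeres during meiosis, so the fusion serves as a fluorescent marker of these structures.

For yeast maintenance, the plasmid has the ars1 autonomously replicating sequence and a ura4 marker, which sit between two separate fragments of the leu1 gene. This layout matches the dual-use design implied by the backbone name: the plasmid can either replicate episomally under uracil selection or be integrated at the chromosomal leu1 locus through the leu1 fragments. The record does not describe this usage explicitly. The stated purpose is simply yeast expression of Sad1, and the associated publication concerns genetically encoded tags for electron microscopy.
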