Features (pLannotate 1.2.2; 23 found; start..end, strand, type, name):
     48..181     +  rep_origin     RSF ori (fragment): Plasmids containing the RSF 1030 origin of replication can be propagated in E. coli cells that contain additional plasmids with compatible origins.
    183..275     +  CDS            lacI (fragment): lac repressor; lacI; The lac repressor binds to the lac operator to inhibit transcription in E. coli. This inhibition can be relieved by adding lactose or isopropyl-β-D-thiogalactopyranoside (IPTG).
    288..309     +  protein_bind   CAP binding site: CAP binding activates transcription in the presence of cAMP. E. coli catabolite activator protein
    324..354     +  promoter       lac promoter: promoter for the E. coli lac operon
    358..380     +  protein_bind   lac operator (fragment): The lac repressor binds to the lac operator to inhibit transcription in E. coli. This inhibition can be relieved by adding lactose or isopropyl-β-D-thiogalactopyranoside (IPTG). lac repressor encoded by lacI
    415..437     -  misc_feature   MCS (fragment): pUC18/19 multiple cloning site
    463..1614    +  promoter       nmt1 promoter: wild-type nmt1 promoter from Schizosaccharomyces pombe, conferring strong thiamine-repressible expression
   1627..3168    +  CDS            sad1: SAD1_SCHPO - Experimental evidence at protein level: Swiss-Prot protein existence level 1. Associates with the spindle pole body and maintains a functional interface between the nuclear membrane and the microtubule motor proteins. Involved in chromosome segregation during meiosis where it associates with the telomeres. From Schizosaccharomyces pombe (strain 972 / ATCC 24843) (Fission yeast).
   3175..3888    +  CDS            GFPmut3: GFPmut3 is a basic (constitutively fluorescent) green fluorescent protein published in 1996, derived from Aequorea victoria. It is reported to be a very rapidly-maturing weak dimer.
   3915..4102    +  terminator     ADH1 terminator: S. cerevisiae ADH1; transcription terminator for the S. cerevisiae alcohol dehydrogenase 1 (ADH1) gene
   4849..5370    +  CDS            leu1 (fragment): LEU3_SCHPO - Experimental evidence at protein level: Swiss-Prot protein existence level 1. Catalyzes the oxidation of 3-carboxy-2-hydroxy-4- methylpentanoate (3-isopropylmalate) to 3-carboxy-4-methyl-2- oxopentanoate. The product decarboxylates to 4-methyl-2 oxopentanoate. From Schizosaccharomyces pombe (strain 972 / ATCC 24843) (Fission yeast).
   5766..6560    -  CDS            S. pombe ura4: orotidine 5'-phosphate decarboxylase, required for uracil biosynthesis; Schizosaccharomyces pombe ura4
   7169..7952    -  rep_origin     ars1: Schizosaccharomyces pombe autonomously replicating sequence ars1
   8113..8178    +  CDS            hus5 (fragment): UBC9_SCHPO - Also known as ubc9. Experimental evidence at protein level: Swiss-Prot protein existence level 1. Catalyzes the covalent attachment of ubiquitin-like protein SUMO/Smt3 to other proteins. Required for efficient recovery from DNA damage or S-phase arrest and normal mitosis. This may be as part of a checkpoint independent recovery process. From Schizosaccharomyces pombe (strain 972 / ATCC 24843) (Fission yeast).
   8270..8668    +  CDS            leu1 (fragment): LEU3_SCHPO - Experimental evidence at protein level: Swiss-Prot protein existence level 1. Catalyzes the oxidation of 3-carboxy-2-hydroxy-4- methylpentanoate (3-isopropylmalate) to 3-carboxy-4-methyl-2- oxopentanoate. The product decarboxylates to 4-methyl-2 oxopentanoate. From Schizosaccharomyces pombe (strain 972 / ATCC 24843) (Fission yeast).
   8671..8828    +  CDS            lacZα (fragment): LacZα fragment of β-galactosidase; lacZ fragment
   8834..8885    -  misc_feature   bom (fragment): basis of mobility region from pBR322
   8904..9359    +  rep_origin     f1 ori (sequence partly withheld): f1 bacteriophage origin of replication; arrow indicates direction of (+) strand synthesis
   9360..9409    -  misc_feature   bom (fragment): basis of mobility region from pBR322
   9511..9546    -  CDS            rop (fragment): Rop protein, which maintains plasmids at low copy number; rop
   9641..9745    +  promoter       AmpR promoter: bla
   9746..10606   +  CDS            AmpR: β-lactamase; bla; confers resistance to ampicillin, carbenicillin, and related antibiotics
  10777..11365   +  rep_origin     ori: high-copy-number ColE1/pMB1/pBR322/pUC origin of replication
>Addgene plasmid #154366 | pDUAL-P41nmt1-Sad1-GFP | addgene full sequence | sequence record 306813 | Addgene NGS Result
AACGCCAGCAACGCGGCCTTTTTACGGTTCCTGGCCTTTTGCTGGCCTTTTGCTCACATGTTCTTTCCTG
CGTTATCCCCTGATTCTGTGGATAACCGTATTACCGCCTTTGAGTGAGCTGATACCGCTCGCCGCAGCCG
AACGACCGAGCGCAGCGAGTCAGTGAGCGAGGAAGCGGAAGAGCGCCCAATACGCAAACCGCCTCTCCCC
GCGCGTTGGCCGATTCATTAATGCAGCTGGCACGACAGGTTTCCCGACTGGAAAGCGGGCAGTGAGCGCA
ACGCAATTAATGTGAGTTAGCTCACTCATTAGGCACCCCAGGCTTTACACTTTATGCTTCCGGCTCGTAT
GTTGTGTGGAATTGTGAGCGGATAACAATTTCACACAGGAAACAGCTATGACCATGATTACGCCAAGCTT
GCATGCCTGCAGGTCGATCGACTCTAGAGGATCAGAAAATTATCGCCATAAAAGACAGAATAAGTCATCA
GCGGTTGTTTCATTTCCTATATTTTTTTTTTATTTTTTTATTTTTTAATAAGGGAAAATTTAACGTCTAA
GGATACAGAAGATTGTTAGCACATTAAAGTAATAAAGGCTTAAGTAGTAAGTGCCTTAGCATGTTATTGT
ATTTCAAAGGACATAATCTAAAATAATAACAATATCATTTCTCACAAGTTATTCAATTTTCTTTTTTTTT
TCTAATAATATCAAGAATGTATTATTTGTTTGACATAAGTCAACTAATTTATTTAATATGCTGGATTAAT
CTTGCAGACATGTAAATTAACAAGTTTTAGTCAAATAACGTTGAAGTTTCAATGAACTCAAATAATTTCT
CTTTTTTTTTATATAACCATAATCTGATTTATATTTTCCGCAGGGATCAACTGAAGTTATGACATTTGGA
TTGGATCACTTATAACCTTGGTCGCCAAATAATACAAAAATCAGCGTTATAAAACAAAGAAGGTTTTTGT
TAAGAAATTAATCCTCTTTCTTGATAAGAAAGTTGAACCGAAATTGCAGATACTGATATATGAAAATAAT
ACCCACAATTTTGGGAATAGCGCAAGCCTCAATTTAAACAATAGGTGAGGACACATGATAATGACCTCAA
TGATTGTTAGAAGAAAAGAGCCTCATTACAAAATCGAAAAATGAATGGTTGGGTACAAGTTTCCAAAACA
TGGTAAAGTGGACTTTGCGTATGAGACGTAAATAGAAAAAAACACTTGTTATATGTTTTCTAGAATTATT
GTTGTCTCTTTATGGTTGGATGATGCAAAATAGTAATTTCGGTTAGTTGCTGTAAAACACCACGAGACAA
ATAGATATGGATATTTATTAAATCAGGAAAAACGTAACTCTCGGCTACTGGATGGTTCAGTCACCCAACG
ATTACTGGGGAGAGAAAACAGGGCAAAAGCAAAGCTTAAAGGAATCCGATTGTCATTCGGCAATGTGCAG
CGAAACTAAAAACCGGATAATGGACCTGTTAATCGAAACATTGAAGATAAAGGAAGAGGAATCCTGGCAT
ATCATCAATTGAATAAGTTGAATTAATTATTTCAATCTCATTCTCACTTTCTGACTTATAGTCGCTTTGT
TAAAGCTAGCGGATCCATGTTTACTAATACACCGGTTGGAGGGAAAAGAGAGCGTCAAAATGGCGCTCAT
CCAGCTTGGTCGACGTTAGGAGCGAACTCTGCTCAGATTCATCAAAATACGGCTGATTTGGCCTCCAAAA
TGCATAAACTTCGCTATACAAAGATAAGGTCCCCTCCTACCAGGGTGTCCATTGAATCAATTACTCCTAA
ACAAAGATTTCCAGCTCCCAATTTCGAACAGGCTTACCACTCTAATATTCGATACGAGCAAGAGGAATCT
GATAACGAAGAATTTGAAAACGTAGTGAAAAATGGACACGAAGCTTCGACGAATGTATTCTATGAATCAG
ATGGAGATGATGAAGAGTTTGTCAATGAAGAATACGAAAACAGCATCGACGAGGAAAGTGATGATGAAGG
GTATAGCTTGAACGAGGATACCACCGCAACAAATGCCAGTTTTAGGTACCCGATGAATCAAAGATCTACA
AGGAAATCTCAATTTTATTCCTCAAAATTTAAACCATTACTTTGGTTCGGTATCACTCTCTTTTCGACTC
TCCTAATAATTACTCTACTTCACAAGGGTCAAGAATTTTACTCAAGATCATTTTCATCAGATAATTCCCA
ACCATCTAATTCGCCCGTACCAAACATTCCTCCTGCATCCAATGACACCAAAACAAGTTTAAAGCCAGAT
ATTATTAAAGACTTCACAGATTCACCTTCTAAAGTTGGCGGCAATGAGGAATTCGATTATTCGACGGGAG
ATTTAATTACAAAAAAGGAATTTGACAAGATTTTACAACAAAAAGTAGAGCAATTAAAACAGTCGCTAAA
GGAGGAGATGTCTAATTACAAATCATCGGTCCCATTTGAAGTTGAACTAAATGACGATTGGAAGTTCTTC
ATCGAATCTACGGTTCGAAAATACTTGACCGATCCGGTTTCCATGCCGAATTTTGCATTGCTCTCAACAG
GAGCGGAAGTACTACCTGCCTTAACCTCAAAACGCTATGTGAGACGACCATCTGCATTCATACCACGATT
TACCTCCTATTTCTTTGATTCGCTCGTTGTTAGAGGACACGAACCTAGCATAGCATTAACTCCCAACAAC
GCAGTTGCGATGTGTTGGAGCTTTCAAGGTTCAGAGGGACAATTAGGAATTTCCCTATCACGCCCTGTAT
ATGTAACCAATGTCACAATAGAGCACGTTCAGCACAAGATTGCTCATGATCTTTCTAGCGCTCCCAAGGA
CTTTGAGTTGTGGGTTCAGGGAATGTCCAGCAAGATGTTTGTATTGTTGGGAAAGGCGAGATATTCTTTA
ACGGAAGACTCTATTCAAACTTTTTCGTTTGAATCCTCCAATTATATTGTCGCTGAACCGATACAGAATG
TGATCTTAAAAATAAAAAGCAACTGGGGAAATCCCAATTACACATGCTTGTATCAAGTTCGAGTTCATGG
GACTGTACCCAATGCAGACGAACAACCAATACCTTCTTTAGGTGAGAAAGCCGAAAGTACTGCAGAGAAT
ACGGGTCAAGATTCATCTGGATCCATGTCTAAAGGTGAAGAATTATTCACTGGTGTTGTCCCAATTTTGG
TTGAATTAGATGGTGATGTTAATGGTCACAAATTTTCTGTCTCCGGTGAAGGTGAAGGTGATGCTACTTA
CGGTAAATTGACCTTAAAATTTATTTGTACTACTGGTAAATTGCCAGTTCCATGGCCAACCTTAGTCACT
ACTTTCGGTTATGGTGTTCAATGTTTTGCGAGATACCCAGATCATATGAAACAACATGACTTTTTCAAGT
CTGCCATGCCAGAAGGTTATGTTCAAGAAAGAACTATTTTTTTCAAAGATGACGGTAACTACAAGACCAG
AGCTGAAGTCAAGTTTGAAGGTGATACCTTAGTTAATAGAATCGAATTAAAAGGTATTGATTTTAAAGAA
GATGGTAACATTTTAGGTCACAAATTGGAATACAACTATAACTCTCACAATGTTTACATCATGGCTGACA
AACAAAAGAATGGTATCAAAGTTAACTTCAAAATTAGACACAACATTGAAGATGGTTCTGTTCAATTAGC
TGACCATTATCAACAAAATACTCCAATTGGTGATGGTCCAGTCTTGTTACCAGACAACCATTACTTATCC
ACTCAATCTGCCTTATCCAAAGATCCAAACGAAAAGAGAGACCACATGGTCTTGTTAGAATTTGTTACTG
CTGCTGGTATTACCCATGGTATGGATGAATTGTACAAAAGATCTGGCGCGCCACTTCTAAATAAGCGAAT
TTCTTATGATTTATGATTTTTATTATTAAATAAGTTATAAAAAAAATAAGTGTATACAAATTTTAAAGTG
ACTCTTAGGTTTTAAAACGAAAATTCTTATTCTTGAGTAACTCTTTCCTGTAGGTCAGGTTGCTTTCTCA
GGTATAGTATGAGGTCGCTCTTATTGACCACACCTCTACCGGCAGATCCGCTAGGGATAACAGGGTAATA
TACTAGTAAGATGATTCTTTTATCGTCGATAACGATGAGGATGTAGACGATTATGATGAGAGTGATTAGC
TTCTAAAATTTGGTGTTTTCAAACGCTATTTACAGTACAATCTGAAAAAATTGGATGAACATTGTAAATG
GTAGGATACGAGTTCCAATTAATGTATTTTTTAAGTATTACACTTAGCTTATTAATTTTATATATACATT
CTACCTCTGTGGGTTTAAAGACAACTCGTACACATACTCAAATTATTTATGAACATTATAATGCATATTC
GTACTGTCTATTAAACATTTTTTTGACATTAAAAATTTCGTTTACTAACGTAGAAAGCGCTGATAATTGA
GGCTACTATTTTAATATCTAGAAACAAAGATTCATTAATTAATTAAGTAAGCTCCAGGATACTTGTATAT
TTCGTTAAAAAAGCGCAATTTCAACAATTCCTATGAACATCCATGATTTCATCACAAAATCAAACATATC
AGGATTTAACGTGAATTATTTGCTTTCTTGTGATTTTCATCTGATTTCTGGTCATTTACGTTACTGTAAA
CAAGCTTTTTAAAAAAAGGATTTTTTACGCAATATTATCGATATCCCAATCTGTAGTATAAAAAGTGCAA
CAGTGTTGAGTTTCCCGAAACCAGGCATTTTTGCGGTAGGGTCTGAAACTTTCACGAAACCATTTCACAA
CAAAACTTCTTCAACAACATGTGTGCAAAGAAAATCGTCGTCTTACCAGGAGACCATATTGGCCCTGAAA
TTGTTGCTTCTGCCTTGGAGGTTTTGAAAGTCGTTGAGAAGAAGCGACCTGAGTTAAAACTCGAGTTTGA
AGAACACAAGATTGGAGGTGCCTCTATTGATGCCTATGGAACCCCTTTGACTGACGAGACTGTGAAGGCT
TGTTTGGAAGCTGACGGTGTTCTTTTGGGTGCCGTTGGTGGTCCTGAATGGACCAACCCCAATTGTCGTC
CTGAGCAAGGTTTATTGAAGCTTCGTAAGAGTATGGGTGTTTGGGCCAACCTTCGACCTTGCAACTTTGC
CAGCAAGTCTTTAGTCAAGTACAGCCCTTTGAAGCCTGAAATCGTTGAAGGTGTCGATTTTTGTGTTGTA
CGAGAACTTACTGGAGGTTGTTACTTTGGTGAGCGCACTGAGGACAACGGATCGGGTTATGCTATGGACA
CTTGGCCTTACAGTTTGGAAGAAGTTTCTCGTATTGCTCGTTTGGCGGCCGCGGGCCCAACACCAATGTT
TATAACCAAGTTTTATCTTGTTTGTCTACATGGTATTTTACATTCATCTACATACATCTTTCATTGGCTT
TGTACATAGTTATCATTACAAGTCTAAAAAAATTCACTCTTTTCTTATTCAATGTCAATCCAAGAGAAAA
GATTGTGGTAATGTTGTAGGAGCATGTTTAATAAATTACTATAGCAAATTACTTTTTATTCCCAAGGTGT
TTATCTATAATAGTTAATATTTTAGTCGCTACATAAAATTTTACCAAAGAGTACTTGTATACTAATTCTA
AATGCCTTCTGACATAAAACGCCTAGGAAAACAAACGCAAACAAGGCATCGACTTTTTCAATAACCAACC
AAAAAAATTTTACATTAGTCTTTTTTTAATGCTGAGAAAGTCTTTGCTGATATGCCTTCCAACCAGCTTC
TCTATATCTCTTGGCTTCGACAACAGGATTACGACCAGCTCCATAGACTCCACGACCAACAATGATGATG
TCGCTACCGCAGTTTACAATCACTTCTTCAGGAGTACGATATTGCTGTCCCAGCCCGTCTCCTTTAACAT
CCAAGCCGATACCAGGGGACATAGTTATGTAGTCGCTTTGAAGGTTAGGAAATCGACGACCAGCTATAAA
GCCAAAGCAAAAATCGGTATGCTTCTCAAACCATTCTAAGGTTTTCTCTGTGTAGGAACCAGTAGCCAAA
GAGCCTTTGGAAGACATTTCAGCCAAAAGCAAGAGACCACGTCCCAAAGGTAAACCAACTTCTTTGAGGC
CTTGTATAATACCCTCGCCTGGCACTGTATGGCAATTTGTGATATGAGCCCAAGAAGCAATTTTGTACAC
ACCAGATGCATATTGTAGCTTGACGGTATTTCCAATGTCTGCGAATTTGCGATCCTCAAAGATAAGAAAA
CGATGCTTTTTACCTAAGGCCACCAGTTTTTCTACCATATCCTGGTCGAAATCCTCGACAACGTCAATAT
GTGTCTTGATAACACAGACATAGGGTCCAATTTTATCTACCAATTCTAAGATTTCGGATTTCTTCGTCAA
ATCGACCGCGACTGACAAGTTGCTTTGCTTTTCTTCCATCAAAGCCAACAATTCCTTGGCAATGGGATTT
TTCATCCCCTCAGCTCTAGCTGAATAGCTTTGAAATACTCTAGCATCCATAACTTTGCTTTTAAACCTTT
AATTTCGATCCAAGCAAAAAAGAGGTTCTTGGTAGGACAATACGGTAAGAAAACACGACATGTGCAGAGA
TGCCGACGAAGCATAGTTAAACTGGGATGGTAAAATCAATTAAGAATTTATAAAGACAAAATTGTATAAG
TCTCTAAAACATCTTAATTATACCTCACAGAACTATCTAAAATATATTCACAAAGTGCAAACATTATCAT
GAAAAAGAACCATTTTAATTTAAAGCAAGGGCATTAAGGCTTATTTACAGAATTTCTTACTTTTGTAAAG
ATTATAAGGCTGATTATCTTTTTCACCATGCCAAAAATTACACAAGATAGAATGGATGTTTGAAATTAAA
CGTGAGTATACAAACAAATACACTAGGTAAATCGAAACATTTTTTTCTCCATTAAGTAACAAATTCCTAT
TTAGAGAAAGAATGCTGAGTAGATTAAATAATCTATACAAACTTTTTTAACACAAATGCATACATATAGC
CAGTGGGATTTGTAGCTAAGCTTGCGAATTCGAGTCTAACTCCTTAACCACTCGGACATAGTGACTTATC
TGACACTCATTGTAAATTAATATATATATAGGCATTTTGTTTAGTTAAAGGTACTTAAGTAATTAGTATA
AACGAACCAATTTTATAATCAGGAAGTTAAGTGAATGGTAGCACATGTCGTAAAAATTGTGAATTTTTAT
TGAATAATATTTTAAATACAAGCCTTTCTAGACTAGGTATACTCATAAACATATATGAGCAAAAGGATAG
AGGAGATTACATTGCATCTTCTACAAATTTATTTATTGCCCTTTACTGAAAAATTAAATAATGAGTACTA
AATGATAAAAAGCGCTCAGTACAAGAAAGATTGCAAAAATATTGCATTCTTCATGAATTAAAGTTGCATA
TAAGGCATATTGAAAGTAATAGTACTAAAACAGCAGTTAGCGAAAATTAATAGAATTATATTCGCAAGAC
AATTGTGACATTAAATTAAAAAATTGTAGAATTTTTACTATCCTCTTTAACGCCATGAGCCTTTATAAAA
AGGTTAAATTAGTTTTAACATTCTTTTTTTGAGTAAGAGTTTACAATTTATCAAAACCTGTGTTATTATA
TTCATTAGTTTCAATTTATTAGCATCTAGAGAAAAATCAATTGGCAGTTACATTGTTGGAATTTATGAAG
AAAAAGAATCTACAACGGAGAATAAGTTGCTGATCGCTTTCCCTAAAATTGTATATTTTGCTGAGCTTAT
TTTGACATTTCGTTGAAGTTTTCTCTAATTCGCATTCATTTTAAGTAAAACAATGAGAAATAAAATTACA
AAAAATACAAATTAAAATACAATTTTTAGCTATAATTATAGACGATGCCCTTGTATCCCATTCTGTCTCG
CTTGCCCCTACTTTTTATCTTTTATATACCATAATGAACGCTGCCGCTACTAACCATACCCCGATTTTAC
ATTTCGGACTCCCAAGGACGTACAAAATAGAAAACTATAGAAAAAAATAATCAGAAAATAGCATGTCATC
TCTTTGTAAAACGCGTTTGCAAGAAGAAAGGAAACAATGGAGAAGAGATCATCCATTTGTATGTAAATTT
TAGTAAACTTGAAGAAATCACTAACAACTTCTCTTACTTAGGGATTCTATGCAAAACCTTGTAAATCATC
TGATGGAGGACTCGATTTAATGAATTGGAAGGTTGGGCCCGCGGCCGCTTAGCTGAAACTTCCAACCCTC
CTGCTCCCGTCACATTACTCGACAAAGCTAATGTTTTGGCAACTTCTCGTCTTTGGCGCAAGACTGTAGC
TAAGATTTTTAAGGAGGAATATCCTCACCTTACCTTAAAAAACCAGCTCATTGACTCCGCAGCCATGCTT
TTGGTCAAGAGCCCTCGTACACTTAACGGTGTTGTTTTGACTGACAACTTGTTTGGTGACATTATTTCAG
ATGAGGCTTCTGTCATTCCTGGTAGCTTGGGCCTTTTGCCTTCTGCCTCCCTTTCCGGTGTGGTAGGAAA
ATCAGAAGAAAAGGTTCATTGTTTGGTTGAGCCCATTCACGGTAGCGCTCCCGAGCTCGAATTCACTGGC
CGTCGTTTTACAACGTCGTGACTGGGAAAACCCTGGCGTTACCCAACTTAATCGCCTTGCAGCACATCCC
CCTTTCGCCAGCTGGCGTAATAGCGAAGAGGCCCGCACCGATCGCCCTTCCCAACAGTTGCGCAGCCTGA
ATGGCGAATGGCGCCTGATGCGGTATTTTCTCCTTACGCATCTGTGCGGTATTTCACACCGCATA
[95 nt withheld, positions 8886-8980]
T
[46 nt withheld, positions 8982-9027]
C
[141 nt withheld, positions 9029-9169]
CCTTTGACGTTGGAGTCCACGTTCTTT
[37 nt withheld, positions 9197-9233]
ACTCTATCTCGGGCTATTCTTTTGATTTATAAGGGATTTTGCCGATTTCGGTCTATTGGTTAAAAAATGA
GCTGATTTAACAAAAATTTAACGCGAATTTTAACAAAATATTAACGTTTACAATTTTATGGTGCACTCTC
AGTACAATCTGCTCTGATGCCGCATAGTTAAGCCAGCCCCGACACCCGCCAACACCCGCTGACGCGCCCT
GACGGGCTTGTCTGCTCCCGGCATCCGCTTACAGACAAGCTGTGACCGTCTCCGGGAGCTGCATGTGTCA
GAGGTTTTCACCGTCATCACCGAAACGCGCGAGACGAAAGGGCCTCGTGATACGCCTATTTTTATAGGTT
AATGTCATGATAATAATGGTTTCTTAGACGTCAGGTGGCACTTTTCGGGGAAATGTGCGCGGAACCCCTA
TTTGTTTATTTTTCTAAATACATTCAAATATGTATCCGCTCATGAGACAATAACCCTGATAAATGCTTCA
ATAATATTGAAAAAGGAAGAGTATGAGTATTCAACATTTCCGTGTCGCCCTTATTCCCTTTTTTGCGGCA
TTTTGCCTTCCTGTTTTTGCTCACCCAGAAACGCTGGTGAAAGTAAAAGATGCTGAAGATCAGTTGGGTG
CACGAGTGGGTTACATCGAACTGGATCTCAACAGCGGTAAGATCCTTGAGAGTTTTCGCCCCGAAGAACG
TTTTCCAATGATGAGCACTTTTAAAGTTCTGCTATGTGGCGCGGTATTATCCCGTATTGACGCCGGGCAA
GAGCAACTCGGTCGCCGCATACACTATTCTCAGAATGACTTGGTTGAGTACTCACCAGTCACAGAAAAGC
ATCTTACGGATGGCATGACAGTAAGAGAATTATGCAGTGCTGCCATAACCATGAGTGATAACACTGCGGC
CAACTTACTTCTGACAACGATCGGAGGACCGAAGGAGCTAACCGCTTTTTTGCACAACATGGGGGATCAT
GTAACTCGCCTTGATCGTTGGGAACCGGAGCTGAATGAAGCCATACCAAACGACGAGCGTGACACCACGA
TGCCTGTAGCAATGGCAACAACGTTGCGCAAACTATTAACTGGCGAACTACTTACTCTAGCTTCCCGGCA
ACAATTAATAGACTGGATGGAGGCGGATAAAGTTGCAGGACCACTTCTGCGCTCGGCCCTTCCGGCTGGC
TGGTTTATTGCTGATAAATCTGGAGCCGGTGAGCGTGGGTCTCGCGGTATCATTGCAGCACTGGGGCCAG
ATGGTAAGCCCTCCCGTATCGTAGTTATCTACACGACGGGGAGTCAGGCAACTATGGATGAACGAAATAG
ACAGATCGCTGAGATAGGTGCCTCACTGATTAAGCATTGGTAACTGTCAGACCAAGTTTACTCATATATA
CTTTAGATTGATTTAAAACTTCATTTTTAATTTAAAAGGATCTAGGTGAAGATCCTTTTTGATAATCTCA
TGACCAAAATCCCTTAACGTGAGTTTTCGTTCCACTGAGCGTCAGACCCCGTAGAAAAGATCAAAGGATC
TTCTTGAGATCCTTTTTTTCTGCGCGTAATCTGCTGCTTGCAAACAAAAAAACCACCGCTACCAGCGGTG
GTTTGTTTGCCGGATCAAGAGCTACCAACTCTTTTTCCGAAGGTAACTGGCTTCAGCAGAGCGCAGATAC
CAAATACTGTTCTTCTAGTGTAGCCGTAGTTAGGCCACCACTTCAAGAACTCTGTAGCACCGCCTACATA
CCTCGCTCTGCTAATCCTGTTACCAGTGGCTGCTGCCAGTGGCGATAAGTCGTGTCTTACCGGGTTGGAC
TCAAGACGATAGTTACCGGATAAGGCGCAGCGGTCGGGCTGAACGGGGGGTTCGTGCACACAGCCCAGCT
TGGAGCGAACGACCTACACCGAACTGAGATACCTACAGCGTGAGCTATGAGAAAGCGCCACGCTTCCCGA
AGGGAGAAAGGCGGACAGGTATCCGGTAAGCGGCAGGGTCGGAACAGGAGAGCGCACGAGGGAGCTTCCA
GGGGGAAACGCCTGGTATCTTTATAGTCCTGTCGGGTTTCGCCACCTCTGACTTGAGCGTCGATTTTTGT
GATGCTCGTCAGGGGGGCGGAGCCTATGGAAA
