>Addgene plasmid #154366 | pDUAL-P41nmt1-Sad1-GFP | depositor partial sequence | sequence record 298717 | Sad1
ATGTTTACTAATACACCGGTTGGAGGGAAAAGAGAGCGTCAAAATGGCGCTCATCCAGCTTGGTCGACGT
TAGGAGCGAACTCTGCTCAGATTCATCAAAATACGGCTGATTTGGCCTCCAAAATGCATAAACTTCGCTA
TACAAAGATAAGGTCCCCTCCTACCAGGGTGTCCATTGAATCAATTACTCCTAAACAAAGATTTCCAGCT
CCCAATTTCGAACAGGCTTACCACTCTAATATTCGATACGAGCAAGAGGAATCTGATAACGAAGAATTTG
AAAACGTAGTGAAAAATGGACACGAAGCTTCGACGAATGTATTCTATGAATCAGATGGAGATGATGAAGA
GTTTGTCAATGAAGAATACGAAAACAGCATCGACGAGGAAAGTGATGATGAAGGGTATAGCTTGAACGAG
GATACCACCGCAACAAATGCCAGTTTTAGGTACCCGATGAATCAAAGATCTACAAGGAAATCTCAATTTT
ATTCCTCAAAATTTAAACCATTACTTTGGTTCGGTATCACTCTCTTTTCGACTCTCCTAATAATTACTCT
ACTTCACAAGGGTCAAGAATTTTACTCAAGATCATTTTCATCAGATAATTCCCAACCATCTAATTCGCCC
GTACCAAACATTCCTCCTGCATCCAATGACACCAAAACAAGTTTAAAGCCAGATATTATTAAAGACTTCA
CAGATTCACCTTCTAAAGTTGGCGGCAATGAGGAATTCGATTATTCGACGGGAGATTTAATTACAAAAAA
GGAATTTGACAAGATTTTACAACAAAAAGTAGAGCAATTAAAACAGTCGCTAAAGGAGGAGATGTCTAAT
TACAAATCATCGGTCCCATTTGAAGTTGAACTAAATGACGATTGGAAGTTCTTCATCGAATCTACGGTTC
GAAAATACTTGACCGATCCGGTTTCCATGCCGAATTTTGCATTGCTCTCAACAGGAGCGGAAGTACTACC
TGCCTTAACCTCAAAACGCTATGTGAGACGACCATCTGCATTCATACCACGATTTACCTCCTATTTCTTT
GATTCGCTCGTTGTTAGAGGACACGAACCTAGCATAGCATTAACTCCCAACAACGCAGTTGCGATGTGTT
GGAGCTTTCAAGGTTCAGAGGGACAATTAGGAATTTCCCTATCACGCCCTGTATATGTAACCAATGTCAC
AATAGAGCACGTTCAGCACAAGATTGCTCATGATCTTTCTAGCGCTCCCAAGGACTTTGAGTTGTGGGTT
CAGGGAATGTCCAGCAAGATGTTTGTATTGTTGGGAAAGGCGAGATATTCTTTAACGGAAGACTCTATTC
AAACTTTTTCGTTTGAATCCTCCAATTATATTGTCGCTGAACCGATACAGAATGTGATCTTAAAAATAAA
AAGCAACTGGGGAAATCCCAATTACACATGCTTGTATCAAGTTCGAGTTCATGGGACTGTACCCAATGCA
GACGAACAACCAATACCTTCTTTAGGTGAGAAAGCCGAAAGTACTGCAGAGAATACGGGTCAAGATTCAT
CT
